>Addgene plasmid #50482 | pcDNA3.1-nAChr-Alpha6-CFP | addgene partial sequence | sequence record 76993 | BGH-rev
ACGGGCCCTCTAGACTCGAGTTAAGACTTTCCTGTGTTCCCAAGCAGTGGCTGCAGAAATAGCCCCACAG
TTCCAAACACACAGACAATTATAAATACCCAAAGGAAGACTCTGTCCACCACCATAGCCATGTATTTCCA
GTCGTCTTCTACCTCGTTTGTTTCATTGTGGCTCTTCATGTTTTCTGCTATGAATTGAACACTCTCGATG
ACATCTTCAACATCGGACGAGTGCTCTGAATTCTCTGCCACCCACCGTGCAGGCTGCTGGCTTGATCTTC
TCTTTCCAGGTGCTCCTGCCTTGTACAGCTCGTCCATGCCGAGAGTGATCCCGGCGGCGGTCACGAACTC
CAGCAGGACCATGTGATCGCGCTTCTCGTTGGGGTCTTTGCTCAGGGCGGACTGGGTGCTCAGGTAGTGG
TTGTCGGGCAGCAGCACGGGGCCGTCGCCGATGGGGGTGTTCTGCTGGTAGTGGTCGGCGAGCTGCACGC
TGCCGTCCTCGATGTTGTGGCGGATCTTGAAGTTGGCCTTGATGCCGTTCTTCTGCTTGTCGGCGGTGAT
ATAGACGTTGTGGCTGATGTAGTTGTACTCCAGCTTGTGCCCCAGGATGTTGCCGTCCTCCTTGAAGTCG
ATGCCCTTCAGCTCGATGCGGTTCACCAGGGTGTCGCCCTCGAACTTCACCTCGGCGCGGGTCTTGTAGT
TGCCGTCGTCCTTGAAGAAGATGGTGCGCTCCTGGACGTAGCCTTCGGGCATGGCGGACTTGAAGAAGTC
GTGCTGCTTCATGTGGTCGGGGTAGCGGCTGAAGCACTGCACGCCCCAGGTCAGGGTGGTCACGAGGGTG
GGCCAGGGCACGGGCAGCTTGCCGGTGGTGCAGATGAACTTCAGGGTCAGCTTGCCGTAGGTGGCATCGC
CCTCGCCCTCGCCGGACACGCTGAACTTGTGGCCGTTTACGTCGCCGTCCAGCTCGACCAGGATGGGCAC
CACCCCGGTGAACAGCTCCTCGCCCTTGCTCACCATTGCTCCTGCTGCTATGTCACTTGATTTTTGGCAG
TGGTGGCATTCCTTTAGAAGTTTGGA
