>Addgene plasmid #50482 | pcDNA3.1-nAChr-Alpha6-CFP | addgene partial sequence | sequence record 77414 | EGFP-N 5'-CGTCGCCGTCCAGCTCGACCAG-3'
CCGGTGAACAGCTCCTCGCCCTTGCTCACCATTGCTCCTGCTGCTATGTCACTTGATTTTTGGCAGTGGT
GGCATTCCTTTAGAAGTTTGGATTCTCCTCGATGAGTAAATTTGACCTTGGCAGGCCTCTTGGTATGGCT
TTTGGGGTCCTTAACACCTCCTGCCTCCTTTGTCTTGTCCAGAGGTTTCCTCATCATCAGAATCGAGGGG
AAGGCCTGAAGGAAGATGGTCTTCACCCACTTGGGCATGGTATGCGTTGCTGGGGTCCTGTAGTGTATGT
TCAGCACGAACACGGTCACCACAATGGACAGCGTGACAAAGATCATGGTGAACAGTAGATACTCACCCAC
CAGTGGGATCACGAGAGATGTGGATGGGATGGTCTCTGTAATCACCAGCAAAAAGACAGTGAGAGAAAGC
AGAACGGAGATGCAAAGAGTCACTTTCTCGCCACAGTCGGAGGGAAGGTAAAAAACCAGCACCGTGAGGA
AGGAAATGAAGAGGCAGGGGATGATGAGGTTGATGGTGTAAAACATGGGCAACCTCCTGATGTAGAAGGA
GTAGGTTATGTCCGTGTAAATCTCTTCACAGCAGTTGTACTTGATGTCATGCTTATAGCCAGAGGCGTCG
ACAATTTCCCATTCACTGTTTTCCCAAAAGTCGTTCATGTCTACTTTAGAGCCAATGATGAGAAGGTCGA
TTTCTGCCTTGTCATAAGTCCAGGAACCAAACTTCAGGGAGCAGTTTTGATGGTCAAACGGGAAGAAGGT
GATGTCCATTGGGCAGGAGCTCTTAAAGATGGCTGGTGGGGTCCAGGTTATCACACCGTCATACTTGAGA
AGAGCTTTGGTCTTGCCTTCGACCTGGAAGTCGCCGACAGCATTGTTATACAGAACGATGTCAGGCTTCC
AGATGTTGTCTGCTGGAACTCGAAGTGTCTCGATGCCATCATACTCCGTTGGATCCCAACGCAATCTGTA
GTCCTTCCAGATGTGACGCAGCCACAGATTGGTCTCCATAATCTGGTTGACTTCATCCACATTGGCCAGT
TGCGTGATTGCCAATTCAAAATGCACCGTGACGGGATCG
