[The description below was written by a language model from this plasmid's Addgene catalogue record.]
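Description:
pcDNA3.1-nAChr-Alpha6-CFP is a mammalian expression plasmid built on the commercial pcDNA3.1 backbone and carrying a fluorescently labelled version of the mouse neuronal nicotinic acetylcholine receptor alpha6 subunit (Chrna6). It is maintained in E. coli as a high-copy plasmid under ampicillin selection. The total construct is recorded as about 9.0 kb, of which roughly 3.6 kb is insert, cloned between KpnI and XhoI sites that both remain intact. No feature table accompanies the record, so other backbone elements are not individually documented here.

Expression of the insert is driven by the CMV promoter, giving strong constitutive transcription in transfected mammalian cells. Rather than being appended to a terminus, the CFP open reading frame is inserted internally, within the intracellular loop between the M3 and M4 transmembrane segments, after residue A405. It is flanked on both its N- and C-terminal sides by a short flexible Gly-Ala-Gly linker. An internal loop insertion of this kind leaves both ends of the subunit unmodified.

According to the record, the construct was used to study alpha6- and beta3-containing nicotinic receptors. FRET was used to measure subunit stoichiometry within assembled receptors, and TIRF microscopy was used to examine plasma membrane localization. In FRET experiments CFP commonly serves as the donor alongside a yellow fluorescent acceptor on a partner subunit, although the specific partner constructs are not listed in this entry.
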