Addgene plasmid #50482: pcDNA3.1-nAChr-Alpha6-CFP
Purpose: this report is the first to directly measure nAChr subunit stoichiometry using FRET and plasma membrane localization of Alpha6 and Beta3 containing receptors using TIRF
Depositing lab: Henry Lester. Depositing organization: California Institute of Technology. Publication: Subcellular trafficking, pentameric assembly, and subunit stoichiometry of neuronal nicotinic acetylcholine receptors containing fluorescently labeled alpha6 and beta3 subunits. Drenan RM, Nashmi R, Imoukhuede P, Just H, McKinney S, Lester HA. Mol Pharmacol. 2008 Jan;73(1):27-41. Epub 2007 Oct 11. 10.1124/mol.107.039180 PubMed 17932221.
Backbone
  Vector backbone: pcDNA3.1
  Backbone manufacturer: Invitrogen
  Backbone size w/o insert (bp): 5428
  Total vector size (bp): 8997
  Vector type: Mammalian Expression
Growth in bacteria
  Bacterial resistance: Ampicillin, 100 μg/mL
  Growth temperature: 37°C
  Growth strain: Top10
  Copy number: High Copy
Gene/Insert
  Gene/Insert name: nAChr-alpha6 (alt name: Alpha6-CFP)
  Species: M. musculus (mouse)
  Insert size (bp): 3569
  Mutation: Gly-Ala-Gly flexible linker flanking the CFP open reading frame on both N and C terminal sides
  GenBank ID: BC031985
  Entrez Gene: Chrna6 (a.k.a. Acra6, Nica6)
  Promoter: CMV
  Tag / fusion protein: CFP fusion in M3-M4 loop (after residue A405)
  Cloning method: Restriction Enzyme; 5′ cloning site KpnI (not destroyed); 3′ cloning site XhoI (not destroyed)
  Sequencing primers: 5′ XFP5’_F ATGGTGAGCAAGGGCGAGGAG –sits on 5’end of the fluorophore and is common to GFP ,CFP, YFP and mCherry; 3′ XFP3’_R CTTGTACAGCTCGTCCATGCC –sits on 3’end of the fluorophore and is common to GFP, CFP, YFP and mCherry
Terms and licenses: Academic/Nonprofit Terms; Industry Terms: Not Available to Industry
How to cite: pcDNA3.1-nAChr-Alpha6-CFP was a gift from Henry Lester (Addgene plasmid # 50482 ; http://n2t.net/addgene:50482 ; RRID:Addgene_50482)
